>Addgene plasmid #106330 | pCR3.1-OPNc PSM5 | addgene full sequence | sequence record 207714 | Addgene NGS Result
GACATTGATTATTGACTAGTTATTAATAGTAATCAATTACGGGGTCATTAGTTCATAGCCCATATATGGA
GTTCCGCGTTACATAACTTACGGTAAATGGCCCGCCTGGCTGACCGCCCAACGACCCCCGCCCATTGACG
TCAATAATGACGTATGTTCCCATAGTAACGCCAATAGGGACTTTCCATTGACGTCAATGGGTGGAGTATT
TACGGTAAACTGCCCACTTGGCAGTACATCAAGTGTATCATATGCCAAGTACGCCCCCTATTGACGTCAA
TGACGGTAAATGGCCCGCCTGGCATTATGCCCAGTACATGACCTTATGGGACTTTCCTACTTGGCAGTAC
ATCTACGTATTAGTCATCGCTATTACCATGGTGATGCGGTTTTGGCAGTACATCAATGGGCGTGGATAGC
GGTTTGACTCACGGGGATTTCCAAGTCTCCACCCCATTGACGTCAATGGGAGTTTGTTTTGGCACCAAAA
TCAACGGGACTTTCCAAAATGTCGTAACAACTCCGCCCCATTGACGCAAATGGGCGGTAGGCGTGTACGG
TGGGAGGTCTATATAAGCAGAGCTCTCTGGCTAACTAGAGAACCCACTGCTTACTGGCTTATCGAAATTA
ATACGACTCACTATAGGGAGACCCAAGCTGGCTAGCGTTTAAACTTAAGCTTGGTACCGAGCTCGGATCC
ACTAGTAACGGCCGCCAGTGTGCTGGAATTCGGCTTCAAACGCCGACCAAGGAAAACTCACTACCATGAG
AATTGCAGTGATTTGCTTTTGCCTCCTAGGCATCACCTGTGCCATACCAGTTAAACAGGCTGATTCTGGA
AGTTCTGAGGAAAAGCAGAATGCTGTGGCCGCTGAAGAAACCAATGACTTTAAACAAGAGACCCTTCCAA
GTAAGTCCAACGAAAGCCATGACCACATGGATGATATGGATGATGAAGATGATGACGACCATGTGGACAG
CCAGGACTCCATTGACTCGAACGACTCTGATGATGTAGATGACACTGATGATTCTCACCAGTCTGATGAG
TCTCACCATTCTGATGAATCTGATGAACTGGTCACTGATTTTCCCACGGACCTGCCAGCAACCGAAGTTT
TCACTCCAGTTGTCCCCACAGTAGACACATATGATGGCCGAGGTGATAGTGTGGTTTATGGACTGAGGTC
AAAATCTAAGAAGTTTCGCAGACCTGACATCCAGTACCCTGATGCTACAGACGAGGACATCACCTCACAC
ATGGAAAGCGAGGAGTTGAATGGTGCATACAAGGCCATCCCCGTTGCCCAGGACCTGAACGCGCCTTCTG
ATTGGGACAGCCGTGGGAAGGACAGTTATGAAACGAGTCAGCTGGATGACCAGAGTGCTGAAACCCACAG
CCACAAGCAGTCCAGATTATATAAGCGGAAAGCTAATGATGAGAGCAATGAGCATTCCGATGTGATTGAT
AGTCAGGAACTTTCCAAAGTCAGCCGTGAATTCCACAGCCATGAATTTCACAGCCATGAAGATATGCTGG
TTGTAGACCCCAAAAGTAAGGAAGAAGATAAACACCTGAAATTTCGTATTTCTCATGAATTAGATAGTGC
ATCTTCTGAGGTCAATTAAAAGGAGAAAAAATACAATTTCTCACTTTGCATTTAGTCAAAAGAAAAAATG
CTTTATAGCAAAATGAAAGAGAACATGAAATGCTTCTTTCTCAGTTTATTGGTTGAAGCCGAATTCTGCA
GATATCCATCACACTGGCGGCCGCTCGAGTCTAGAGGGCCCGTTTAAACCCGCTGATCAGCCTCGACTGT
GCCTTCTAGTTGCCAGCCATCTGTTGTTTGCCCCTCCCCCGTGCCTTCCTTGACCCTGGAAGGTGCCACT
CCCACTGTCCTTTCCTAATAAAATGAGGAAATTGCATCGCATTGTCTGAGTAGGTGTCATTCTATTCTGG
GGGGTGGGGTGGGGCAGGACAGCAAGGGGGAGGATTGGGAAGACAATAGCAGGCATGCTGGGGATGCGGT
GGGCTCTATGGCTTCTGAGGCGGAAAGAACCAGTGGCGGTAATACGGTTATCCACAGAATCAGGGGATAA
CGCAGGAAAGAACATGTGAGCAAAAGGCCAGCAAAAGGCCAGGAACCGTAAAAAGGCCGCGTTGCTGGCG
TTTTTCCATAGGCTCCGCCCCCCTGACGAGCATCACAAAAATCGACGCTCAAGTCAGAGGTGGCGAAACC
CGACAGGACTATAAAGATACCAGGCGTTTCCCCCTGGAAGCTCCCTCGTGCGCTCTCCTGTTCCGACCCT
GCCGCTTACCGGATACCTGTCCGCCTTTCTCCCTTCGGGAAGCGTGGCGCTTTCTCATAGCTCACGCTGT
AGGTATCTCAGTTCGGTGTAGGTCGTTCGCTCCAAGCTGGGCTGTGTGCACGAACCCCCCGTTCAGCCCG
ACCGCTGCGCCTTATCCGGTAACTATCGTCTTGAGTCCAACCCGGTAAGACACGACTTATCGCCACTGGC
AGCAGCCACTGGTAACAGGATTAGCAGAGCGAGGTATGTAGGCGGTGCTACAGAGTTCTTGAAGTGGTGG
CCTAACTACGGCTACACTAGAAGAACAGTATTTGGTATCTGCGCTCTGCTGAAGCCAGTTACCTTCGGAA
AAAGAGTTGGTAGCTCTTGATCCGGCAAACAAACCACCGCTGGTAGCGGTGGTTTTTTTGTTTGCAAGCA
GCAGATTACGCGCAGAAAAAAAGGATCTCAAGAAGATCCTTTGATCTTTTCTACGGGGTCTGACGCTCAG
TGGAACGAAAACTCACGTTAAGGGATTTTGGTCATGAGATTATCAAAAAGGATCTTCACCTAGATCCTTT
TAAATTAAAAATGAAGTTTTAAATCAATCTAAAGTATATATGAGTAACCTGAGGCTATGGCAGGGCCTGC
CGCCCCGACGTTGGCTGCGAGCCCTGGGCCTTCACCCGAACTTGGGGGGTGGGGTGGGGAAAAGGAAGAA
ACGCGGGCGTATTGGCCCCAATGGGGTCTCGGTGGGGTATCGACAGAGTGCCAGCCCTGGGACCGAACCC
CGCGTTTATGAACAAACGACCCAACACCGTGCGTTTTATTCTGTCTTTTTATTGCCGTCATAGCGCGGGT
TCCTTCCGGTATTGTCTCCTTCCGTGTTTCAGTTAGCCTCCCCCTAGGGTGGGCGAAGAACTCCAGCATG
AGATCCCCGCGCTGGAGGATCATCCAGCCGGCGTCCCGGAAAACGATTCCGAAGCCCAACCTTTCATAGA
AGGCGGCGGTGGAATCGAAATCTCGTGATGGCAGGTTGGGCGTCGCTTGGTCGGTCATTTCGAACCCCAG
AGTCCCGCTCAGAAGAACTCGTCAAGAAGGCGATAGAAGGCGATGCGCTGCGAATCGGGAGCGGCGATAC
CGTAAAGCACGAGGAAGCGGTCAGCCCATTCGCCGCCAAGCTCTTCAGCAATATCACGGGTAGCCAACGC
TATGTCCTGATAGCGGTCCGCCACACCCAGCCGGCCACAGTCGATGAATCCAGAAAAGCGGCCATTTTCC
ACCATGATATTCGGCAAGCAGGCATCGCCATGGGTCACGACGAGATCCTCGCCGTCGGGCATGCTCGCCT
TGAGCCTGGCGAACAGTTCGGCTGGCGCGAGCCCCTGATGCTCTTCGTCCAGATCATCCTGATCGACAAG
ACCGGCTTCCATCCGAGTACGTGCTCGCTCGATGCGATGTTTCGCTTGGTGGTCGAATGGGCAGGTAGCC
GGATCAAGCGTATGCAGCCGCCGCATTGCATCAGCCATGATGGATACTTTCTCGGCAGGAGCAAGGTGAG
ATGACAGGAGATCCTGCCCCGGCACTTCGCCCAATAGCAGCCAGTCCCTTCCCGCTTCAGTGACAACGTC
GAGCACAGCTGCGCAAGGAACGCCCGTCGTGGCCAGCCACGATAGCCGCGCTGCCTCGTCTTGCAGTTCA
TTCAGGGCACCGGACAGGTCGGTCTTGACAAAAAGAACCGGGCGCCCCTGCGCTGACAGCCGGAACACGG
CGGCATCAGAGCAGCCGATTGTCTGTTGTGCCCAGTCATAGCCGAATAGCCTCTCCACCCAAGCGGCCGG
AGAACCTGCGTGCAATCCATCTTGTTCAATCATGCGAAACGATCCTCATCCTGTCTCTTGATCGATCTTT
GCAAAAGCCTAGGCCTCCAAAAAAGCCTCCTCACTACTTCTGGAATAGCTCAGAGGCCGAGGCGGCCTCG
GCCTCTGCATAAATAAAAAAAATTAGTCAGCCATGGGGCGGAGAATGGGCGGAACTGGGCGGAGTTAGGG
GCGGGATGGGCGGAGTTAGGGGCGGGACTATGGTTGCTGACTAATTGAGATGCATGCTTTGCATACTTCT
GCCTGCTGGGGAGCCTGGGGACTTTCCACACCTGGTTGCTGACTAATTGAGATGCATGCTTTGCATACTT
CTGCCTGCTGGGGAGCCTGGGGACTTTCCACACCCTAACTGACACACATTCCACAGCTGGTTCTTTCCGC
CTCAGGACTCTTCCTTTTTCAATAAATCAATCTAAAGTATATATGAGTAAACTTGGTCTGACAGTTACCA
ATGCTTAATCAGTGAGGCACCTATCTCAGCGATCTGTCTATTTCGTTCATCCATAGTTGCCTGACTCCCC
GTCGTGTAGATAACTACGATACGGGAGGGCTTACCATCTGGCCCCAGTGCTGCAATGATACCGCGAGACC
CACGCTCACCGGCTCCAGATTTATCAGCAATAAACCAGCCAGCCGGAAGGGCCGAGCGCAGAAGTGGTCC
TGCAACTTTATCCGCCTCCATCCAGTCTATTAATTGTTGCCGGGAAGCTAGAGTAAGTAGTTCGCCAGTT
AATAGTTTGCGCAACGTTGTTGCCATTGCTACAGGCATCGTGGTGTCACGCTCGTCGTTTGGTATGGCTT
CATTCAGCTCCGGTTCCCAACGATCAAGGCGAGTTACATGATCCCCCATGTTGTGCAAAAAAGCGGTTAG
CTCCTTCGGTCCTCCGATCGTTGTCAGAAGTAAGTTGGCCGCAGTGTTATCACTCATGGTTATGGCAGCA
CTGCATAATTCTCTTACTGTCATGCCATCCGTAAGATGCTTTTCTGTGACTGGTGAGTACTCAACCAAGT
CATTCTGAGAATAGTGTATGCGGCGACCGAGTTGCTCTTGCCCGGCGTCAATACGGGATAATACCGCGCC
ACATAGCAGAACTTTAAAAGTGCTCATCATTGGAAAACGTTCTTCGGGGCGAAAACTCTCAAGGATCTTA
CCGCTGTTGAGATCCAGTTCGATGTAACCCACTCGTGCACCCAACTGATCTTCAGCATCTTTTACTTTCA
CCAGCGTTTCTGGGTGAGCAAAAACAGGAAGGCAAAATGCCGCAAAAAAGGGAATAAGGGCGACACGGAA
ATGTTGAATACTCATACTCTTCCTTTTTCAATATTATTGAAGCATTTATCAGGGTTATTGTCTCATGAGC
GGATACATATTTGAATGTATTTAGAAAAATAAACAAATAGGGGTTCCGCGCACATTTCCCCGAAAAGTGC
CACCTG
[124 nt withheld, positions 5607-5730]
C
[91 nt withheld, positions 5732-5822]
A
[49 nt withheld, positions 5824-5872]
CCTTTGACGTTGGAGTCCACGTTCTTT
[37 nt withheld, positions 5900-5936]
ACCCTATCTCGGTCTATTCTTTTGATTTATAAGGGATTTTGCCGATTTCGGCCTATTGGTTAAAAAATGA
GCTGATTTAACAAAAATTTAACGCGAATTTTAACAAAATATTAACGCTTACAATTTACGCGCGCGTT
Features (pLannotate 1.2.2; 17 found; start..end, strand, type, name):
      1..380     +  enhancer       CMV enhancer: human cytomegalovirus immediate early enhancer
    381..584     +  promoter       CMV promoter: human cytomegalovirus (CMV) immediate early promoter
    580..613     +  LTR            5' LTR (truncated) (fragment): truncated 5' long terminal repeat (LTR) from HIV-1
    629..647     +  promoter       T7 promoter: promoter for bacteriophage T7 RNA polymerase
    766..1626    +  CDS            SPP1 (fragment): OSTP_HUMAN - Also known as BNSP, OPN. Experimental evidence at protein level: Swiss-Prot protein existence level 1. Acts as a cytokine involved in enhancing production of interferon-gamma and interleukin-12 and reducing production of interleukin-10 and is essential in the pathway that leads to type I immunity. From Homo sapiens (Human).
   1817..2041    +  polyA_signal   bGH poly(A) signal: bovine growth hormone polyadenylation signal
   2045..2063    +  promoter       SV40 promoter (fragment): SV40 enhancer and early promoter
   2173..2761    -  rep_origin     ori: high-copy-number ColE1/pMB1/pBR322/pUC origin of replication
   2983..2999    +  polyA_signal   bGH poly(A) signal (fragment): bovine growth hormone polyadenylation signal
   3090..3137    -  polyA_signal   HSV TK poly(A) signal: herpes simplex virus thymidine kinase polyadenylation signal (Cole and Stacy, 1985)
   3196..3348    -  CDS            ble (fragment): BLE_KLEPN - Experimental evidence at protein level: Swiss-Prot protein existence level 1. Binding protein with a strong affinity to the bleomycin family of antibiotics. Binds to CL990; an antimitotic-antibiotic compound. From Klebsiella pneumoniae.
   3369..4163    -  CDS            NeoR/KanR: aminoglycoside phosphotransferase from Tn5; aph(3')-II (or nptII); confers resistance to neomycin, kanamycin, and G418 (Geneticin®)
   4198..4555    -  promoter       SV40 promoter: SV40 enhancer and early promoter
   4557..4574    -  promoter       AmpR promoter (fragment): bla
   4615..5475    -  CDS            AmpR: β-lactamase; bla; confers resistance to ampicillin, carbenicillin, and related antibiotics
   5476..5580    -  promoter       AmpR promoter: bla
   5607..6035    +  rep_origin     f1 ori (sequence partly withheld): f1 bacteriophage origin of replication; arrow indicates direction of (+) strand synthesis
