[The description below was written by a language model from this plasmid's Addgene catalogue record and pLannotate feature annotations shown in this document.]
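Description:
pCR3.1-OPNc PSM5 is a mammalian expression plasmid built on the pCR3.1 backbone that carries a mutant form of human osteopontin-c (OPNc), a splice variant of the SPP1 gene product. The sequenced record is about 6.1 kb. In bacteria it is maintained at high copy from a ColE1/pUC-type origin and selected with ampicillin through the β-lactamase gene. An f1 phage origin is also present, which in principle allows production of single-stranded DNA. For selection in mammalian cells, an SV40 enhancer/early promoter drives the Tn5 aminoglycoside phosphotransferase (NeoR/KanR), followed by an HSV thymidine kinase polyadenylation signal, so stable transfectants can be isolated with G418. The feature table also lists several short partial matches: a ble fragment, a truncated HIV-1 LTR fragment, and small SV40 promoter and bGH poly(A) fragments. These look like backbone remnants or annotation artefacts rather than functional elements.

The expression cassette consists of the human cytomegalovirus immediate early enhancer and promoter, a T7 promoter that could support in vitro transcription, the SPP1 coding region, and the bovine growth hormone polyadenylation signal. The coding region is annotated as a fragment relative to the full-length reference protein, which is consistent with a shorter splice variant. The insert is a phosphorylation site mutant in which two adjacent serines in a serine-rich stretch are replaced by alanines, preventing phosphorylation at those positions. No epitope tag or reporter is annotated, and the cloning method is not recorded. The stated purpose is mammalian expression of mutant osteopontin. The associated study concerned the contribution of the osteopontin-c splice junction to anchorage-independent growth, so the construct likely serves to compare the mutant with other OPNc forms in transfected cells.
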