Addgene plasmid #106330: pCR3.1-OPNc PSM5
Purpose: Mammalian expression of mutant osteopontin
Depositing lab: Georg Weber. Depositing organization: University of Cincinnati. Publication: The osteopontin-c splice junction is important for anchorage-independent growth. Shen H, Weber GF. Mol Carcinog. 2014 Jun;53(6):480-7. doi: 10.1002/mc.21997. Epub 2013 Jan 28. PubMed 23359517.
Backbone
  Vector backbone: pCR3.1
  Vector type: Mammalian Expression
  Selectable markers: Neomycin (select with G418)
Growth in bacteria
  Bacterial resistance: Ampicillin, 100 μg/mL
  Growth temperature: 37°C
  Growth strain: XL1 Blue
  Copy number: High Copy
Gene/Insert
  Gene/Insert name: OPNc
  Species: H. sapiens (human)
  Mutation: OPNc phosphorylation site mutant SGSSEEKQNAVSSEET-->SGSSEEKQNAVAAEET
  Entrez Gene: SPP1 (a.k.a. BNSP, BSPI, ETA-1, OPN)
  Cloning method: Unknown
Terms and licenses: Academic/Nonprofit Terms; Industry Terms: Not Available to Industry
How to cite: pCR3.1-OPNc PSM5 was a gift from Georg Weber (Addgene plasmid # 106330 ; http://n2t.net/addgene:106330 ; RRID:Addgene_106330)
